>Addgene plasmid #185863 | pJCHph | addgene full sequence | sequence record 370806 | Addgene NGS Result
CAGTTCGAGTTTATCATTATCAATACTGCCATTTCAAAGAATACGTAAATAATTAATAGTAGTGATTTTC
CTAACTTTATTTAGTCAAAAAATTAGCCTTTTAATTCTGCTGTAACCCGTACATGCCCAAAATAGGGGGC
GGGTTACACAGAATATATAACATCGTAGGTGTCTGGGTGAACAGTTTATTCCTGGCATCCACTAAATATA
ATGGAGCCCGCTTTTTAAGCTGGCATCCAGAAAAAAAAAGAATCCCAGCACCAAAATATTGTTTTCTTCA
CCAACCATCAGTTCATAGGTCCATTCTCTTAGCGCAACTACAGAGAACAGGGGCACAAACAGGCAAAAAA
CGGGCACAACCTCAATGGAGTGATGCAACCTGCCTGGAGTAAATGATGACACAAGGCAATTGACCCACGC
ATGTATCTATCTCATTTTCTTACACCTTCTATTACCTTCTGCTCTCTCTGATTTGGAAAAAGCTGAAAAA
AAAGGTTGAAACCAGTTCCCTGAAATTATTCCCCTACTTGACTAATAAGTATATAAAGACGGTAGGTATT
GATTGTAATTCTGTAAATCTATTTCTTAAACTTCTTAAATTCTACTTTTATAGTTAGTCTTTTTTTTAGT
TTTAAAACACCAAGAACTTAGTTTCGAATAAACACACATAAACAAACAAAAGATCTGATATGGATCGAAT
TAGATCTCGCCACCATGGACAAGAAGTATTCTATCGGACTGGACATCGGGACTAATAGCGTCGGGTGGGC
CGTCATCACTGACGAGTACAAGGTGCCCTCTAAGAAGTTCAAGGTGCTCGGGAACACCGACCGGCATTCC
ATCAAGAAAAATCTGATCGGAGCTCTCCTCTTTGATTCAGGGGAGACCGCTGAAGCAACCCGCCTCAAGC
GGACTGCTAGACGGCGGTACACCAGGAGGAAGAACCGGATTTGTTACCTTCAAGAGATATTCTCCAACGA
AATGGCAAAGGTCGACGACAGCTTCTTCCATAGGCTGGAAGAATCATTCCTCGTGGAAGAGGATAAGAAG
CATGAACGGCATCCCATCTTCGGTAATATCGTCGACGAGGTGGCCTATCACGAGAAATACCCAACCATCT
ACCATCTTCGCAAAAAGCTGGTGGACTCAACCGACAAGGCAGACCTCCGGCTTATCTACCTGGCCCTGGC
CCACATGATTAAGTTCAGAGGCCACTTCCTGATCGAGGGCGACCTCAATCCTGACAATAGCGATGTGGAT
AAACTGTTCATCCAGCTGGTGCAGACTTACAACCAGCTCTTTGAAGAGAACCCCATCAATGCAAGCGGAG
TCGATGCCAAGGCCATTCTGTCAGCCCGGCTGTCAAAGAGCCGCAGACTTGAGAATCTTATCGCTCAGCT
GCCGGGTGAAAAGAAAAATGGACTGTTCGGGAACCTGATTGCTCTTTCACTTGGGCTGACTCCCAATTTC
AAGTCTAATTTCGACCTGGCAGAGGATGCCAAGCTGCAACTGTCCAAGGACACCTATGATGACGATCTCG
ACAACCTCCTGGCCCAGATCGGTGACCAATACGCCGACCTTTTCCTTGCTGCTAAGAATCTTTCTGACGC
CATCCTGCTGTCTGACATTCTCCGCGTGAACACTGAAATCACCAAGGCCCCTCTTTCAGCTTCAATGATT
AAGCGGTATGATGAGCACCACCAGGACCTGACCCTGCTTAAGGCACTCGTCCGGCAGCAGCTTCCGGAGA
AGTACAAGGAAATCTTCTTTGACCAGTCAAAGAATGGATACGCCGGCTACATCGACGGAGGTGCCTCCCA
AGAGGAATTTTATAAGTTTATCAAACCTATCCTTGAGAAGATGGACGGCACCGAAGAGCTCCTCGTGAAA
CTGAATCGGGAGGATCTGCTGCGGAAGCAGCGCACTTTCGACAATGGGAGCATTCCCCACCAGATCCATC
TTGGGGAGCTTCACGCCATCCTTCGGCGCCAAGAGGACTTCTACCCCTTTCTTAAGGACAACAGGGAGAA
GATTGAGAAAATTCTCACTTTCCGCATCCCCTACTACGTGGGACCCCTCGCCAGAGGAAATAGCCGGTTT
GCTTGGATGACCAGAAAGTCAGAAGAAACTATCACTCCCTGGAACTTCGAAGAGGTGGTGGACAAGGGAG
CCAGCGCTCAGTCATTCATCGAACGGATGACTAACTTCGATAAGAACCTCCCCAATGAGAAGGTCCTGCC
GAAACATTCCCTGCTCTACGAGTACTTTACCGTGTACAACGAGCTGACCAAGGTGAAATATGTCACCGAA
GGGATGAGGAAGCCCGCATTCCTGTCAGGCGAACAAAAGAAGGCAATTGTGGACCTTCTGTTCAAGACCA
ATAGAAAGGTGACCGTGAAGCAGCTGAAGGAGGACTATTTCAAGAAAATTGAATGCTTCGACTCTGTGGA
GATTAGCGGGGTCGAAGATCGGTTCAACGCAAGCCTGGGTACCTACCATGATCTGCTTAAGATCATCAAG
GACAAGGATTTTCTGGACAATGAGGAGAAAGAGGACATCCTTGAGGACATTGTCCTGACTCTCACTCTGT
TCGAGGACCGGGAAATGATCGAGGAGAGGCTTAAGACCTACGCCCATCTGTTCGACGATAAAGTGATGAA
GCAACTTAAACGGAGAAGATATACCGGATGGGGACGCCTTAGCCGCAAACTCATCAACGGAATCCGGGAC
AAACAGAGCGGAAAGACCATTCTTGATTTCCTTAAGAGCGACGGATTCGCTAATCGCAACTTCATGCAAC
TTATCCATGATGATTCCCTGACCTTTAAGGAGGACATCCAGAAGGCCCAAGTGTCTGGACAAGGTGACTC
ACTGCACGAGCATATCGCAAATCTGGCTGGTTCACCCGCTATTAAGAAGGGTATTCTCCAGACCGTGAAA
GTCGTGGACGAGCTGGTCAAGGTGATGGGTCGCCATAAACCAGAGAACATTGTCATCGAGATGGCCAGGG
AAAACCAGACTACCCAGAAGGGACAGAAGAACAGCAGGGAGCGGATGAAAAGAATTGAGGAAGGGATTAA
GGAGCTCGGGTCACAGATCCTTAAAGAGCACCCGGTGGAAAACACCCAGCTTCAGAATGAGAAGCTCTAT
CTGTACTACCTTCAAAATGGACGCGATATGTATGTGGACCAAGAGCTTGATATCAACAGGCTCTCAGACT
ACGACGTGGACCACATCGTCCCTCAGAGCTTCCTCAAAGACGACTCAATTGACAATAAGGTGCTGACTCG
CTCAGACAAGAACCGGGGAAAGTCAGATAACGTGCCCTCAGAGGAAGTCGTGAAAAAGATGAAGAACTAT
TGGCGCCAGCTTCTGAACGCAAAGCTAATCACTCAGCGGAAGTTCGACAATCTCACTAAGGCTGAGAGGG
GCGGACTGAGCGAACTGGACAAAGCAGGATTCATTAAACGGCAACTTGTGGAGACTCGGCAGATTACTAA
ACATGTAGCCCAAATCCTTGACTCACGCATGAATACCAAGTACGACGAAAACGACAAACTTATCCGCGAG
GTGAAGGTGATTACCCTGAAGTCCAAGCTGGTCAGCGATTTCAGAAAGGACTTTCAATTCTACAAAGTGC
GGGAGATCAATAACTATCATCATGCTCATGACGCATATCTGAATGCCGTGGTGGGAACCGCCCTAATCAA
GAAGTACCCAAAGCTGGAAAGCGAGTTCGTGTACGGAGACTACAAGGTCTACGACGTGCGCAAGATGATT
GCCAAATCTGAGCAGGAGATCGGAAAGGCCACCGCAAAGTACTTCTTCTACAGCAACATCATGAATTTCT
TCAAGACCGAAATCACCCTTGCAAACGGTGAGATCCGGAAGAGGCCGCTCATCGAGACTAATGGGGAGAC
TGGCGAAATCGTGTGGGACAAGGGCAGAGATTTCGCTACCGTGCGCAAAGTGCTTTCTATGCCTCAAGTG
AACATCGTGAAGAAAACCGAGGTGCAAACCGGAGGCTTTTCTAAGGAATCAATCCTCCCCAAGCGCAACT
CCGACAAGCTCATTGCAAGGAAGAAGGATTGGGACCCTAAGAAGTACGGCGGATTCGATTCACCAACTGT
GGCTTATTCTGTCCTGGTCGTGGCTAAGGTGGAAAAAGGAAAGTCTAAGAAGCTCAAGAGCGTGAAGGAA
CTGCTGGGTATCACCATTATGGAGCGCAGCTCCTTCGAGAAGAACCCAATTGACTTTCTCGAAGCCAAAG
GTTACAAGGAAGTCAAGAAGGACCTTATCATCAAGCTCCCAAAGTATAGCCTGTTCGAACTGGAGAATGG
GCGGAAGCGGATGCTCGCCTCCGCTGGCGAACTTCAGAAGGGTAATGAGCTGGCTCTCCCCTCCAAGTAC
GTGAATTTCCTCTACCTTGCAAGCCATTACGAGAAGCTGAAGGGGAGCCCCGAGGACAACGAGCAAAAGC
AACTGTTTGTGGAGCAGCATAAGCATTATCTGGACGAGATCATTGAGCAGATTTCCGAGTTTTCTAAACG
CGTCATTCTCGCTGATGCCAACCTCGATAAAGTCCTTAGCGCATACAATAAGCACAGAGACAAACCAATT
CGGGAGCAGGCTGAGAATATCATCCACCTGTTCACCCTCACCAATCTTGGTGCCCCTGCCGCATTCAAGT
ACTTCGACACCACCATCGACCGGAAACGCTATACCTCCACCAAAGAAGTGCTGGACGCCACCCTCATCCA
CCAGAGCATCACCGGACTTTACGAAACTCGGATTGACCTCTCACAGCTCGGAGGGGATGAGGGAGCTCCC
AAGAAAAAGCGCAAGGTAGGTAGTTCCGGATCCTAGACTCTCGAGGCGAATTTCTTATGATTTATGATTT
TTATTATTAAATAAGTTATAAAAAAAATAAGTGTATACAAATTTTAAAGTGACTCTTAGGTTTTAAAACG
AAAATTCTTATTCTTGAGTAACTCTTTCCTGTAGGTCAGGTTGCTTTCTCAGGTATAGCATGAGGTCGCT
CTTATTGACCACACCTCTACCGGCATGCCGAGCAAATGCCTGCAAATCGCTCCCCATTTCTCTAGAGCGG
CCGTGGTATCGTTTAGATTGGCAATTACAGTGTCTTAGCTCACATGCTTATAACTAATTACATGACTCGA
AGACATAAAAAACAAAAAAAGCACCACCGACTCGGTGCCACTTTTTCAAGTTGATAACGGACTAGCCTTA
TTTTAACTTGCTATTTAAATGCATCGATTCTGATCATTTATCTTTCACTGCGGAGAAGTTTCGAACGCCG
AAACATGCGCACCAACTTTCACTTCTACAGCGTTTGACCAAAATCTTTTGAACAGAACATTGTAGGGTGT
GAAAAAATGCGCACCTTTACCGCTAGCCCAAGAGGGCACTACAAAATCTAGAGTTGTACTTCAAACGTAC
ATGTAATCACCTTGTATATACTCGAAAGAAAACATCAAGTTTCTGTATAAATATGAGTGAAAGCATAATC
ATACATTATCTTTTCAAAGATTGTCCGCGGTGGAGCTCCAGCTTTTGTTCCCTTTAGTGAGGGTTAATTG
CGCGCTTGGCGTAATCATGGTCATAGCTGTTTCCTGTGTGAAATTGTTATCCGCTCACAATTCCACACAA
CATACGAGCCGGAAGCATAAAGTGTAAAGCCTGGGGTGCCTAATGAGTGAGCTAACTCACATTAATTGCG
TTGCGCTCACTGCCCGCTTTCCAGTCGGGAAACCTGTCGTGCCAGCTGCATTAATGAATCGGCCAACGCG
CGGGGAGAGGCGGTTTGCGTATTGGGCGCTCTTCCGCTTCCTCGCTCACTGACTCGCTGCGCTCGGTCGT
TCGGCTGCGGCGAGCGGTATCAGCTCACTCAAAGGCGGTAATACGGTTATCCACAGAATCAGGGGATAAC
GCAGGAAAGAACATGTGAGCAAAAGGCCAGCAAAAGGCCAGGAACCGTAAAAAGGCCGCGTTGCTGGCGT
TTTTCCATAGGCTCCGCCCCCCTGACGAGCATCACAAAAATCGACGCTCAAGTCAGAGGTGGCGAAACCC
GACAGGACTATAAAGATACCAGGCGTTTCCCCCTGGAAGCTCCCTCGTGCGCTCTCCTGTTCCGACCCTG
CCGCTTACCGGATACCTGTCCGCCTTTCTCCCTTCGGGAAGCGTGGCGCTTTCTCATAGCTCACGCTGTA
GGTATCTCAGTTCGGTGTAGGTCGTTCGCTCCAAGCTGGGCTGTGTGCACGAACCCCCCGTTCAGCCCGA
CCGCTGCGCCTTATCCGGTAACTATCGTCTTGAGTCCAACCCGGTAAGACACGACTTATCGCCACTGGCA
GCAGCCACTGGTAACAGGATTAGCAGAGCGAGGTATGTAGGCGGTGCTACAGAGTTCTTGAAGTGGTGGC
CTAACTACGGCTACACTAGAAGAACAGTATTTGGTATCTGCGCTCTGCTGAAGCCAGTTACCTTCGGAAA
AAGAGTTGGTAGCTCTTGATCCGGCAAACAAACCACCGCTGGTAGCGGTGGTTTTTTTGTTTGCAAGCAG
CAGATTACGCGCAGAAAAAAAGGATCTCAAGAAGATCCTTTGATCTTTTCTACGGGGTCTGACGCTCAGT
GGAACGAAAACTCACGTTAAGGGATTTTGGTCATGAGATTATCAAAAAGGATCTTCACCTAGATCCTTTT
AAATTAAAAATGAAGTTTTAAATCAATCTAAAGTATATATGAGTAAACTTGGTCTGACAGTTACCAATGC
TTAATCAGTGAGGCACCTATCTCAGCGATCTGTCTATTTCGTTCATCCATAGTTGCCTGACTCCCCGTCG
TGTAGATAACTACGATACGGGAGGGCTTACCATCTGGCCCCAGTGCTGCAATGATACCGCGAGACCCACG
CTCACCGGCTCCAGATTTATCAGCAATAAACCAGCCAGCCGGAAGGGCCGAGCGCAGAAGTGGTCCTGCA
ACTTTATCCGCCTCCATCCAGTCTATTAATTGTTGCCGGGAAGCTAGAGTAAGTAGTTCGCCAGTTAATA
GTTTGCGCAACGTTGTTGCCATTGCTACAGGCATCGTGGTGTCACGCTCGTCGTTTGGTATGGCTTCATT
CAGCTCCGGTTCCCAACGATCAAGGCGAGTTACATGATCCCCCATGTTGTGCAAAAAAGCGGTTAGCTCC
TTCGGTCCTCCGATCGTTGTCAGAAGTAAGTTGGCCGCAGTGTTATCACTCATGGTTATGGCAGCACTGC
ATAATTCTCTTACTGTCATGCCATCCGTAAGATGCTTTTCTGTGACTGGTGAGTACTCAACCAAGTCATT
CTGAGAATAGTGTATGCGGCGACCGAGTTGCTCTTGCCCGGCGTCAATACGGGATAATACCGCGCCACAT
AGCAGAACTTTAAAAGTGCTCATCATTGGAAAACGTTCTTCGGGGCGAAAACTCTCAAGGATCTTACCGC
TGTTGAGATCCAGTTCGATGTAACCCACTCGTGCACCCAACTGATCTTCAGCATCTTTTACTTTCACCAG
CGTTTCTGGGTGAGCAAAAACAGGAAGGCAAAATGCCGCAAAAAAGGGAATAAGGGCGACACGGAAATGT
TGAATACTCATACTCTTCCTTTTTCAATATTATTGAAGCATTTATCAGGGTTATTGTCTCATGAGCGGAT
ACATATTTGAATGTATTTAGAAAAATAAACAAATAGGGGTTCCGCGCACATTTCCCCGAAAAGTGCCACC
TGAACGAAGCATCTGTGCTTCATTTTGTAGAACAAAAATGCAACGCGAGAGCGCTAATTTTTCAAACAAA
GAATCTGAGCTGCATTTTTACAGAACAGAAATGCAACGCGAAAGCGCTATTTTACCAACGAAGAATCTGT
GCTTCATTTTTGTAAAACAAAAATGCAACGCGAGAGCGCTAATTTTTCAAACAAAGAATCTGAGCTGCAT
TTTTACAGAACAGAAATGCAACGCGAGAGCGCTATTTTACCAACAAAGAATCTATACTTCTTTTTTGTTC
TACAAAAATGCATCCCGAGAGCGCTATTTTTCTAACAAAGCATCTTAGATTACTTTTTTTCTCCTTTGTG
CGCTCTATAATGCAGTCTCTTGATAACTTTTTGCACTGTAGGTCCGTTAAGGTTAGAAGAAGGCTACTTT
GGTGTCTATTTTCTCTTCCATAAAAAAAGCCTGACTCCACTTCCCGCGTTTACTGATTACTAGCGAAGCT
GCGGGTGCATTTTTTCAAGATAAAGGCATCCCCGATTATATTCTATACCGATGTGGATTGCGCATACTTT
GTGAACAGAAAGTGATAGCGTTGATGATTCTTCATTGGTCAGAAAATTATGAACGGTTTCTTCTATTTTG
TCTCTATATACTACGTATAGGAAATGTTTACATTTTCGTATTGTTTTCGATTCACTCTATGAATAGTTCT
TACTACAATTTTTTTGTCTAAAGAGTAATACTAGAGATAAACATAAAAAATGTAGAGGTCGAGTTTAGAT
GCAAGTTCAAGGAGCGAAAGGTGGATGGGTAGGTTATATAGGGATATAGCACAGAGATATATAGCAAAGA
GATACTTTTGAGCAATGTTTGTGGAAGCGGTATTCGCAATATTTTAGTAGCTCGTTACAGTCCGGTGCGT
TTTTGGTTTTTTGAAAGTGCGTCTTCAGAGCGCTTTTGGTTTTCAAAAGCGCTCTGAAGTTCCTATACTT
TCTAGAGAATAGGAACTTCGGAATAGGAACTTCAAAGCGTTTCCGAAAACGAGCGCTTCCGAAAATGCAA
CGCGAGCTGCGCACATACAGCTCACTGTTCACGTCGCACCTATATCTGCGTGTTGCCTGTATATATATAT
ACATGAGAAGAACGGCATAGTGCGTGTTTATGCTTAAATGCGTACTTATATGCGTCTATTTATGTAGGAT
GAAAGGTAGTCTAGTACCTCCTGTGATATTATCCCATTCCATGCGGGGTATCGTATGCTTCCTTCAGCAC
TACCCTTTAGCTGTTCTATATGCTGCCACTCCTCAATTGGATTAGTCTCATCCTTCAATGCTATCATTTC
CTTTGATATTGGATCATACTAAGAAACCATTATTATCATGACATTAACCTATAAAAATAGGCGTATCACG
AGGCCCTTTCGTCTCGCGCGTTTCGGTGATGACGGTGAAAACCTCTGACACATGCAGCTCCCGGAGACGG
TCACAGCTTGTCTGTAAGCGGATGCCGGGAGCAGACAAGCCCGTCAGGGCGCGTCAGCGGGTGTTGGCGG
GTGTCGGGGCTGGCTTAACTATGCGGCATCAGAGCAGATTGTACTGAGAGTGCACCATACCACCTTTTCA
ATTCATCATTTTTTTTTTATTCTTTTTTTTGATTTCGGTTTCCTTGAAATTTTTTTGATTCGGTAATCTC
CGAACAGAAGGAAGAACGAAGGAAGGAGCACAGACTTAGATTGGTATATATACGCATATGGAATACCCTC
CTTGACAGTCTTGACGTGCGCAGCTCAGGGGCATGATGTGACTGTCGCCCGTACATTTAGCCCATACATC
CCCATGTATAATCATTTGCATCCATACATTTTGATGGCCGCACGGCGCGAAGCAAAAATTACGGCTCCTC
GCTGCGGACCTGCGAGCAGGGAAACGCTCCCCTCACAGACGCGTTGAATTGTCCCCACGCCGCGCCCCTG
TAGAGAAATATAAAAGGTTAGGATTTGCCACTGAGGTTCTTCTTTCATATACTTCCTTTTAAAATCTTGC
TAGGATACAGTTCTCACATCACATCCGAACATAAACAACCATGGGTAAAAAGCCTGAACTCACCGCGACG
TCTGTCGAGAAGTTTCTGATCGAAAAGTTCGACAGCGTCTCCGACCTGATGCAGCTCTCGGAGGGCGAAG
AATCTCGTGCTTTCAGCTTCGATGTAGGAGGGCGTGGATATGTCCTGCGGGTAAATAGCTGCGCCGATGG
TTTCTACAAAGATCGTTATGTTTATCGGCACTTTGCATCGGCCGCGCTCCCGATTCCGGAAGTGCTTGAC
ATTGGGGAATTCAGCGAGAGCCTGACCTATTGCATCTCCCGCCGTGCACAGGGTGTCACGTTGCAAGACC
TGCCTGAAACCGAACTGCCCGCTGTTCTGCAGCCGGTCGCGGAGGCCATGGATGCGATCGCTGCGGCCGA
TCTTAGCCAGACGAGCGGGTTCGGCCCATTCGGACCGCAAGGAATCGGTCAATACACTACATGGCGTGAT
TTCATATGCGCGATTGCTGATCCCCATGTGTATCACTGGCAAACTGTGATGGACGACACCGTCAGTGCGT
CCGTCGCGCAGGCTCTCGATGAGCTGATGCTTTGGGCCGAGGACTGCCCCGAAGTCCGGCACCTCGTGCA
CGCGGATTTCGGCTCCAACAATGTCCTGACGGACAATGGCCGCATAACAGCGGTCATTGACTGGAGCGAG
GCGATGTTCGGGGATTCCCAATACGAGGTCGCCAACATCTTCTTCTGGAGGCCGTGGTTGGCTTGTATGG
AGCAGCAGACGCGCTACTTCGAGCGGAGGCATCCGGAGCTTGCAGGATCGCCGCGGCTCCGGGCGTATAT
GCTCCGCATTGGTCTTGACCAACTCTATCAGAGCTTGGTTGACGGCAATTTCGATGATGCAGCTTGGGCG
CAGGGTCGATGCGACGCAATCGTCCGATCCGGAGCCGGGACTGTCGGGCGTACACAAATCGCCCGCAGAA
GCGCGGCCGTCTGGACCGATGGCTGTGTAGAAGTACTCGCCGATAGTGGAAACCGACGCCCCAGCACTCG
TCCGAGGGCAAAGGAATAATCAGTACTGACAATAAAAAGATTCTTGTTTTCAAGAACTTGTCATTTGTAT
AGTTTTTTTATATTGTAGTTGTTCTATTTTAATCAAATGTTAGCGTGATTTATATTTTTTTTCGCCTCGA
CATCATCTGCCCAGATGCGAAGTTAAGTGCGCAGAAAGTAATATCATGCGTCAATCGTATGTGAATGCTG
GTCGCTATACTGCTGTCGATTCGATACTAACGACTAGT
Features (pLannotate 1.2.2; 20 found; start..end, strand, type, name):
     14..680     +  promoter       GAP promoter: S. cerevisiae TDH3; promoter for glyceraldehyde-3-phosphate dehydrogenase
    715..4818    +  CDS            cas9: CAS9_STRP1 - Also known as csn1 From Streptococcus pyogenes serotype M1.
   4876..5063    +  terminator     ADH1 terminator: S. cerevisiae ADH1; transcription terminator for the S. cerevisiae alcohol dehydrogenase 1 (ADH1) gene
   5181..5200    -  terminator     SUP4 terminator: transcription terminator for the S. cerevisiae SUP4 tRNA gene
   5205..5266    -  misc_RNA       gRNA scaffold (fragment): guide RNA scaffold for the Streptococcus pyogenes CRISPR/Cas9 system
   5282..5550    -  promoter       SNR52 promoter: promoter for the S. cerevisiae small nucleolar RNA gene SNR52
   5581..5599    -  promoter       T3 promoter: promoter for bacteriophage T3 RNA polymerase
   5642..5664    -  protein_bind   lac operator (fragment): The lac repressor binds to the lac operator to inhibit transcription in E. coli. This inhibition can be relieved by adding lactose or isopropyl-β-D-thiogalactopyranoside (IPTG). lac repressor encoded by lacI
   5668..5698    -  promoter       lac promoter: promoter for the E. coli lac operon
   5713..5734    -  protein_bind   CAP binding site: CAP binding activates transcription in the presence of cAMP. E. coli catabolite activator protein
   5747..5839    -  CDS            lacI (fragment): lac repressor; lacI; The lac repressor binds to the lac operator to inhibit transcription in E. coli. This inhibition can be relieved by adding lactose or isopropyl-β-D-thiogalactopyranoside (IPTG).
   6022..6610    -  rep_origin     ori: high-copy-number ColE1/pMB1/pBR322/pUC origin of replication
   6781..7641    -  CDS            AmpR: β-lactamase; bla; confers resistance to ampicillin, carbenicillin, and related antibiotics
   7642..7746    -  promoter       AmpR promoter: bla
   7773..9115    -  rep_origin     2μ ori: yeast 2μ plasmid origin of replication
   9183..9218    +  CDS            rop (fragment): Rop protein, which maintains plasmids at low copy number; rop
   9320..9369    +  misc_feature   bom (fragment): basis of mobility region from pBR322
   9377..9510    +  promoter       URA3 promoter (fragment): S. cerevisiae URA3
   9511..11072   +  gene           hphMX6: yeast selectable marker conferring hygromycin resistance
  10875..11072   +  terminator     TEF terminator: Ashbya gossypii TEF terminator
