[The description below was written by a language model from this plasmid's Addgene catalogue record and pLannotate feature annotations shown in this document.]
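Description:
pJCHph is a yeast CRISPR/Cas9 plasmid of about 11.1 kb, built by Gibson cloning on the pML104 backbone, that expresses both the nuclease and a guide RNA from a single episome in Saccharomyces cerevisiae. It is a shuttle vector. In E. coli it replicates from a high-copy ColE1/pUC-type origin and is selected with ampicillin through the β-lactamase gene. In yeast it is maintained by the 2μ origin and selected with hygromycin B through an hphMX6 cassette, which ends in the Ashbya gossypii TEF terminator. Only a fragment of the URA3 promoter is annotated immediately upstream of hphMX6, consistent with the dominant drug marker having taken the place of a URA3 auxotrophic marker, although the record does not say this explicitly. Short remnants of lac regulatory elements, a T3 promoter, and rop and bom fragments are cloning-vector leftovers with no evident role in the design.

The payload consists of two expression units arranged in convergent orientation. Streptococcus pyogenes Cas9 is driven by the strong constitutive TDH3 (GAP) promoter and terminated by the ADH1 terminator. On the opposite strand, the RNA polymerase III SNR52 promoter drives a guide RNA, with the S. pyogenes gRNA scaffold followed by the SUP4 tRNA terminator. The scaffold is annotated as a fragment, and the record names no specific targeting spacer, so the plasmid may be a base vector into which a spacer is introduced. Because selection is by a dominant antibiotic marker, it can be used for Cas9-mediated genome editing in yeast strains regardless of their auxotrophies. It was deposited with work on an in vivo gene amplification system for high-level expression in S. cerevisiae.
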