Addgene plasmid #185863: pJCHph
Purpose: The CRISPR/Cas9-and-gRNA-expressing plasmid with a hygromycin B-resistent selectable marker
Depositing lab: Claudia Vickers. Depositing organization: University of Queensland. Publication: An in vivo gene amplification system for high level expression in Saccharomyces cerevisiae. Peng B, Esquirol L, Lu Z, Shen Q, Cheah LC, Howard CB, Scott C, Trau M, Dumsday G, Vickers CE. Nat Commun. 2022 May 24;13(1):2895. doi: 10.1038/s41467-022-30529-8. PubMed 35610221.
Backbone
  Vector backbone: pML104
  Vector type: Yeast Expression
Growth in bacteria
  Bacterial resistance: Ampicillin, 100 μg/mL
  Growth temperature: 37°C
  Growth strain: DH5alpha
  Copy number: High Copy
Gene/Insert
  Gene/Insert name: PTDH3-Cas9(N); PSNR52-srRNA-TSUP4; HphMX6
  Species: Synthetic
  Mutation: None
  Cloning method: Gibson Cloning
Terms and licenses: Academic/Nonprofit Terms; Industry Terms: Not Available to Industry
How to cite: pJCHph was a gift from Claudia Vickers (Addgene plasmid # 185863 ; http://n2t.net/addgene:185863 ; RRID:Addgene_185863)
